>Addgene plasmid #1482 | pPD95_11 | depositor full sequence | sequence record 93 | Author sequence
AAGCTTGCATGCCTGCAGGTCGACTCTAGAGGATCCCCGGGATTGGCCAAAGGACCCAAAGGTATGTTTC
GAATGATACTAACATAACATAGAACATTTTCAGGAGGACCCTTGGAGGGTACCGAGCTCAGAAAAAATGA
CTGCTCCAAAGAAGAAGCGTAAGGTACCGGTGGGTGAAGACCAGAAACAGCACCTCGAACTGAGCCGCGA
TATTGCCCAGCGTTTCAACGCGCTGTATGGCGAGATCGATCCCGTCGTTTTACAACGTCGTGACTGGGAA
AACCCTGGCGTTACCCAACTTAATCGCCTTGCAGCACATCCCCCTTTCGCCAGCTGGCGTAATAGCGAAG
AGGCCCGCACCGATCGCCCTTCCCAACAGTTGCGAAGGTAAGTTTAAACAGATCCATACTAACTAACTTG
TTCTGACATAATTTTCAGCTTGAATGGCGAATGGCGCTTTGCCTGGTTTCCGGCACCAGAAGCGGTGCCG
GAAAGCTGGCTGGAGTGCGATCTTCCTGAGGCCGATACTGTCGTCGTCCCCTCAAACTGGCAGATGCACG
GTTACGATGCGCCCATCTACACCAACGTGACCTATCCCATTACGGTCAATCCGCCGTTTGTTCCCACGGA
GAATCCGACGGGTTGTTACTCGCTCACATTTAATGTTGATGAAAGCTGGCTACAGGAAGGCCAGACGCGA
ATTATTTTTGATGGCGTTAACTCGGCGTTTCATCTGTGGTGCAACGGGCGCTGGGTCGGTTACGGCCAGG
TAAGTTTAATTAAGTTGATACTAACTAACAAGATCTGATTAATTTTCAGGACAGTCGTTTGCCGTCTGAA
TTTGACCTGAGCGCATTTTTACGCGCCGGAGAAAACCGCCTCGCGGTGATGGTGCTGCGCTGGAGTGACG
GCAGTTATCTGGAAGATCAGGATATGTGGCGGATGAGCGGCATTTTCCGTGACGTCTCGTTGCTGCATAA
ACCGACTACACAAATCAGCGATTTCCATGTTGCCACTCGCTTTAATGATGATTTCTCCCGCGCTGTACTG
GAGGCTGAAGTCCAGGTAAGTTTAAACAGGATCTTACTAACTAACATGCTAACACTGAATTTTCAGATGT
GCGGCGAGTTGCGTGACTACCTACGGGTAACAGTTTCTTTATGGCAGGGTGAAACGCAGGTCGCCAGCGG
CACCGCGCCTTTCGGCGGTGAAATTATCGATGAGCGTGGTGGTTATGCCGATCGCGTCACACTACGTCTG
AACGTCGAAAACCCGAAACTGTGGAGCGCCGAAATCCCGAATCTCTATCGTGCGGTGGTTGAACTGCACA
CCGCCGACGGCACGCTGATTGAAGCAGAAGCCTGCGATGTCGGTTTCCGCGAGGTGCGGATTGAAAATGG
TCTGCTGCTGCTGAACGGCAAGCCGTTGCTGATTCGAGGCGTTAACCGTCACGAGCATCATCCTCTGCAT
GGTCAGGTCATGGATGAGCAGACGATGGTGCAGGATGTAAGTTTAAACTATTCGTTACTAACTAACTTTA
AACATTTAAATTTTCAGATCCTGCTGATGAAGCAGAACAACTTTAACGCCGTGCGCTGTTCGCATTATCC
GAACCATCCGCTGTGGTACACGCTGTGCGACCGCTACGGCCTGTATGTGGTGGATGAAGCCAATATTGAA
ACCCACGGCATGGTGCCAATGAATCGTCTGACCGATGATCCGCGCTGGCTACCGGCGATGAGCGAACGCG
TAACGCGAATGGTGCAGCGCGATCGTAATCACCCGAGTGTGATCATCTGGTCGCTGGGGAATGGTAAGTT
TAAACAGTTGAATACTAACTAACGGAGATCTTTGAAATTTTCAGAATCAGGCCACGGCGCTAATCACGAC
GCGCTGTATCGCTGGATCAAATCTGTCGATCCTTCCCGCCCGGTGCAGTATGAAGGCGGCGGAGCCGACA
CCACGGCCACCGATATTATTTGCCCGATGTACGCGCGCGTGGATGAAGACCAGCCCTTCCCGGCTGTGCC
GAAATGGTCCATCAAAAAATGGCTTTCGCTACCTGGAGAGACGCGCCCGCTGATTCTTTGCGAGGTAAGT
TTAAACAGAACTCTACTAACTAACACATTAGATCCTAATTTTCAGTACGCTCACGCGATGGGCAACAGTC
TTGGCGGTTTCGCTAAATACTGGCAGGCGTTTCGTCAGTATCCCCGTTTACAGGGCGGCTTCGTCTGGGA
CTGGGTGGATCAGTCGCTGATTAAATATGATGAAAACGGCAACCCGTGGTCGGCTTACGGCGGTGATTTT
GGCGATACGCCGAACGATCGCCAGTTCTGTATGAACGGTCTGGTCTTTGCCGACCGCACGCCGCATCCAG
CGTAAGTTTAAACAATAACCTACTAACTAACGTAGATAATTTAAATTTTCAGGCTGACGGAAGCAAAACA
CCAGCAGCAGTTTTTCCAGTTCCGTTTATCCGGGCAAACCATCGAAGTGACCAGCGAATACCTGTTCCGT
CATAGCGATAACGAGCTCCTGCACTGGATGGTGGCGCTGGATGGTAAGCCGCTGGCAAGCGGTGAAGTGC
CTCTGGATGTCGCTCCACAAGGTAAACAGTTGATTGAACTGCCTGAACTACCGCAGCCGGAGAGCGCCGG
GCAACTCTGGCTCACAGTACGCGTAGTGCAACCGAACGCGACCGCATGGTCAGAAGCCGGGCACATCAGC
GCATGGCAGCAGTGGAGGTAAGTTTAAACAAGATCCTACTAACTAACTCTACATTGATGAATTTTCAGAC
TGGCGGAAAACCTCAGTGTGACGCTCCCCGCCGCGTCCCACGCCATCCCGCATCTGACCACCAGCGAAAT
GGATTTTTGCATCGAGCTGGGTAATAAGCGTTGGCAATTTAACCGCCAGTCAGGCTTTCTTTCACAGATG
TGGATTGGCGATAAAAAACAACTGCTGACGCCGCTGCGCGATCAGTTCACCCGTGCACCGCTGGATAACG
ACATTGGCGTAAGTGAAGCGACCCGCATTGACCCTAACGCCTGGGTCGGTAAGTTTAAACAAAGTTGTAC
TAACTAACGAAGATCTTGATAATTTTCAGAACGCTGGAAGGCGGCGGGCCATTACCAGGCCGAAGCAGCG
TTGTTGCAGTGCACGGCAGATACACTTGCTGATGCGGTGCTGATTACGACCGCTCACGCGTGGCAGCATC
AGGGGAAAACCTTATTTATCAGCCGGAAAACCTACCGGATTGATGGTAGTGGTCAAATGGCGATTACCGT
TGATGTTGAAGTGGCGAGCGATACACCGCATCCGGCGCGGATTGGCCTGAACTGCCAGCTGGCGCAGGTA
GCAGAGCGGGTAAACTGGCTCGGATTAGGGCCGCAAGAAAACTATCCCGACCGCCTTACTGCCGCCTGTT
TTGACCGCTGGGATCTGCCATTGTCAGACATGTAGTAAGTTTAAACTTGATAGTACTAACTAACATGTTT
CATTTAAATTTTCAGTACCCCGTACGTCTTCCCGAGCGAAAACGGTCTGCGCTGCGGGACGCGCGAATTG
AATTATGGCCCACACCAGTGGCGCGGCGACTTCCAGTTCAACATCAGCCGCTACAGTCAACAGCAACTGA
TGGAAACCAGCCATCGCCATCTGCTGCACGCGGAAGAAGGCACATGGCTGAATATCGACGGTTTCCATAT
GGGGATTGGTGGCGACGACTCCTGGAGCCCGTCAGTATCGGCGGAATTCCAACTGAGCGCCGGTCGCTAC
CATTACCAACTTGTCTGGTGTCAAAAATAATAGGCCTACTAGTCGGCCGTACGGGCCCTTTCGTCTCGCG
CGTTTCGGTGATGACGGTGAAAACCTCTGACACATGCAGCTCCCGGAGACGGTCACAGCTTGTCTGTAAG
CGGATGCCGGGAGCAGACAAGCCCGTCAGGGCGCGTCAGCGGGTGTTGGCGGGTGTCGGGGCTGGCTTAA
CTATGCGGCATCAGAGCAGATTGTACTGAGAGTGCACCATATGCGGTGTGAAATACCGCACAGATGCGTA
AGGAGAAAATACCGCATCAGGCGGCCTTAAGGGCCTCGTGATACGCCTATTTTTATAGGTTAATGTCATG
ATAATAATGGTTTCTTAGACGTCAGGTGGCACTTTTCGGGGAAATGTGCGCGGAACCCCTATTTGTTTAT
TTTTCTAAATACATTCAAATATGTATCCGCTCATGAGACAATAACCCTGATAAATGCTTCAATAATATTG
AAAAAGGAAGAGTATGAGTATTCAACATTTCCGTGTCGCCCTTATTCCCTTTTTTGCGGCATTTTGCCTT
CCTGTTTTTGCTCACCCAGAAACGCTGGTGAAAGTAAAAGATGCTGAAGATCAGTTGGGTGCACGAGTGG
GTTACATCGAACTGGATCTCAACAGCGGTAAGATCCTTGAGAGTTTTCGCCCCGAAGAACGTTTTCCAAT
GATGAGCACTTTTAAAGTTCTGCTATGTGGCGCGGTATTATCCCGTATTGACGCCGGGCAAGAGCAACTC
GGTCGCCGCATACACTATTCTCAGAATGACTTGGTTGAGTACTCACCAGTCACAGAAAAGCATCTTACGG
ATGGCATGACAGTAAGAGAATTATGCAGTGCTGCCATAACCATGAGTGATAACACTGCGGCCAACTTACT
TCTGACAACGATCGGAGGACCGAAGGAGCTAACCGCTTTTTTGCACAACATGGGGGATCATGTAACTCGC
CTTGATCGTTGGGAACCGGAGCTGAATGAAGCCATACCAAACGACGAGCGTGACACCACGATGCCTGTAG
CAATGGCAACAACGTTGCGCAAACTATTAACTGGCGAACTACTTACTCTAGCTTCCCGGCAACAATTAAT
AGACTGGATGGAGGCGGATAAAGTTGCAGGACCACTTCTGCGCTCGGCCCTTCCGGCTGGCTGGTTTATT
GCTGATAAATCTGGAGCCGGTGAGCGTGGGTCTCGCGGTATCATTGCAGCACTGGGGCCAGATGGTAAGC
CCTCCCGTATCGTAGTTATCTACACGACGGGGAGTCAGGCAACTATGGATGAACGAAATAGACAGATCGC
TGAGATAGGTGCCTCACTGATTAAGCATTGGTAACTGTCAGACCAAGTTTACTCATATATACTTTAGATT
GATTTAAAACTTCATTTTTAATTTAAAAGGATCTAGGTGAAGATCCTTTTTGATAATCTCATGACCAAAA
TCCCTTAACGTGAGTTTTCGTTCCACTGAGCGTCAGACCCCGTAGAAAAGATCAAAGGATCTTCTTGAGA
TCCTTTTTTTCTGCGCGTAATCTGCTGCTTGCAAACAAAAAAACCACCGCTACCAGCGGTGGTTTGTTTG
CCGGATCAAGAGCTACCAACTCTTTTTCCGAAGGTAACTGGCTTCAGCAGAGCGCAGATACCAAATACTG
TCCTTCTAGTGTAGCCGTAGTTAGGCCACCACTTCAAGAACTCTGTAGCACCGCCTACATACCTCGCTCT
GCTAATCCTGTTACCAGTGGCTGCTGCCAGTGGCGATAAGTCGTGTCTTACCGGGTTGGACTCAAGACGA
TAGTTACCGGATAAGGCGCAGCGGTCGGGCTGAACGGGGGGTTCGTGCACACAGCCCAGCTTGGAGCGAA
CGACCTACACCGAACTGAGATACCTACAGCGTGAGCATTGAGAAAGCGCCACGCTTCCCGAAGGGAGAAA
GGCGGACAGGTATCCGGTAAGCGGCAGGGTCGGAACAGGAGAGCGCACGAGGGAGCTTCCAGGGGGAAAC
GCCTGGTATCTTTATAGTCCTGTCGGGTTTCGCCACCTCTGACTTGAGCGTCGATTTTTGTGATGCTCGT
CAGGGGGGCGGAGCCTATGGAAAAACGCCAGCAACGCGGCCTTTTTACGGTTCCTGGCCTTTTGCTGGCC
TTTTGCTCACATGTTCTTTCCTGCGTTATCCCCTGATTCTGTGGATAACCGTATTACCGCCTTTGAGTGA
GCTGATACCGCTCGCCGCAGCCGAACGACCGAGCGCAGCGAGTCAGTGAGCGAGGAAGCGGAAGAGCGCC
CAATACGCAAACCGCCTCTCCCCGCGCGTTGGCCGATTCATTAATGCAGCTGGCACGACAGGTTTCCCGA
CTGGAAAGCGGGCAGTGAGCGCAACGCAATTAATGTGAGTTAGCTCACTCATTAGGCACCCCAGGCTTTA
CACTTTATGCTTCCGGCTCGTATGTTGTGTGGAATTGTGAGCGGATAACAATTTCACACAGGAAACAGCT
ATGACCATGATTACGCCAAGCTGTAAGTTTAAACATGATCTTACTAACTAACTATTCTCATTTAAATTTT
CAGAGCTTAAAAATGGCTGAAATCACTCACAACGATGGATACGCTAACAACTTGGAAATGAAAT
Features (pLannotate 1.2.2; 14 found; start..end, strand, type, name):
      1..41      -  misc_feature   MCS (fragment): pUC18/19 multiple cloning site
    164..247     +  CDS            trpS (fragment): SYW_ECOLI - Experimental evidence at protein level: Swiss-Prot protein existence level 1. Catalyzes the attachment of tryptophan to tRNA(Trp). Amino acylates tRNA(Trp) with both L- and D-tryptophan, although D-tryptophan is a poor substrate (PubMed:10918062). From Escherichia coli (strain K12).
    252..384     +  CDS            lacZα (fragment): LacZα fragment of β-galactosidase; lacZ fragment
    436..770     +  CDS            lacZ (fragment): β-galactosidase; lacZ
    817..3807    +  CDS            lacZ: BGAL_ECOLI - Experimental evidence at protein level: Swiss-Prot protein existence level 1. From Escherichia coli (strain K12).
   3845..3880    +  CDS            rop (fragment): Rop protein, which maintains plasmids at low copy number; rop
   3982..4081    +  misc_feature   bom (fragment): basis of mobility region from pBR322
   4179..4283    +  promoter       AmpR promoter: bla
   4284..5144    +  CDS            AmpR: β-lactamase; bla; confers resistance to ampicillin, carbenicillin, and related antibiotics
   5315..5903    +  rep_origin     ori: high-copy-number ColE1/pMB1/pBR322/pUC origin of replication
   6086..6178    +  CDS            lacI (fragment): lac repressor; lacI; The lac repressor binds to the lac operator to inhibit transcription in E. coli. This inhibition can be relieved by adding lactose or isopropyl-β-D-thiogalactopyranoside (IPTG).
   6191..6212    +  protein_bind   CAP binding site: CAP binding activates transcription in the presence of cAMP. E. coli catabolite activator protein
   6227..6257    +  promoter       lac promoter: promoter for the E. coli lac operon
   6265..6281    +  protein_bind   lac operator: The lac repressor binds to the lac operator to inhibit transcription in E. coli. This inhibition can be relieved by adding lactose or isopropyl-β-D-thiogalactopyranoside (IPTG). lac repressor encoded by lacI
