[The description below was written by a language model from this plasmid's Addgene catalogue record and pLannotate feature annotations shown in this document.]
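Description:
pPD95_11 is an empty-backbone worm (C. elegans) expression vector of about 6.4 kb from the 1995 Fire Lab Vector Kit, built to make lacZ reporter fusions. It is propagated in E. coli using a high-copy ColE1/pUC-type origin and is selected with ampicillin through the bla (AmpR) gene and its own promoter. The parental backbone is recorded as unknown. However, the annotated remnants (a fragment of the pUC18/19 multiple cloning site, the lac promoter, operator and CAP site, and short lacI, rop and bom fragments) point to pUC/pBR322-type ancestry.

No gene of interest is inserted. The payload is a promoterless reporter cassette listed in the catalogue as IVSA, an SV40 nuclear localization signal, and E. coli lacZ in N- and C-terminal portions interrupted by a series of synthetic introns (IVSB and IVSD through IVSK). This agrees with the feature table, where β-galactosidase coding sequence appears as several separate segments, with the gaps between them presumably being introns. The automated annotation does not call the introns or the NLS themselves, and a short "trpS" match just upstream of lacZ is probably a leader segment rather than a functional gene. Introns of this kind are generally included to improve transgene expression in worms, and the NLS concentrates β-galactosidase staining in nuclei so that expressing cells are easier to identify.

The record names no worm promoter or 3' UTR. The user is expected to clone a promoter or genomic fragment by restriction cloning into the polylinker upstream of the reporter, and then examine its expression pattern in transgenic animals.
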