Addgene plasmid #1482: pPD95_11
Purpose: (Empty Backbone)
Depositing lab: Andrew Fire. Depositing organization: Carnegie Institution for Science.
Backbone
  Vector backbone: Unknown
  Backbone size (bp): 6435
  Vector type: Worm Expression
Growth in bacteria
  Bacterial resistance: Ampicillin, 100 μg/mL
  Growth temperature: 37°C
  Growth strain: DH5alpha
  Copy number: Unknown
Gene/Insert
  Gene/Insert name: None
  Tag / fusion protein: IVSA, SV40NLS, lacZN, IVSB, IVSD, IVSE, IVSF, IVSG, IVSH, IVSI, IVSJ, IVSK, lacZC
  Cloning method: Restriction Enzyme
Terms and licenses: Academic/Nonprofit Terms; Industry Terms: Not Available to Industry
Depositor comments: See Fire Lab Vector Kit Documentation 1995. Fire Lab Miniprep Number pPD95.11, Ligation number NONE.
How to cite: pPD95_11 was a gift from Andrew Fire (Addgene plasmid # 1482 ; http://n2t.net/addgene:1482 ; RRID:Addgene_1482)
