>Addgene plasmid #1482 | pPD95_11 | addgene partial sequence | sequence record 16623 | 1482_m13reverse
TCANAGCTTAAAAATGGCTGANNTCACTCACAACGATGGATACGCTAACAACTTGGAAATGAAATAAGCT
TGCATGCCTGCAGGTCGACTCTAGAGGATCCCCGGGATTGGCCAAAGGACCCAAAGGTATGTTTCGAATG
ATACTAACATAACATAGAACATTTTCAGGAGGACCCTTGGAGGGTACCGAGCTCAGAAAAAATGACTGCT
CCAAAGAAGAAGCGTAAGGTACCGGTGGGTGAAGACCAGAAACAGCACCTCGAACTGAGCCGCGATATTG
CCCAGCGTTTCAACGCGCTGTATGGCGAGATCGATCCCGTCGTTTTACAACGTCGTGACTGGGAAAACCC
TGGCGTTACCCAACTTAATCGCCTTGCAGCACATCCCCCTTTCGCCAGCTGGCGTAATAGCGAAGAGGCC
CGCACCGATCGCCCTTCCCAACAGTTGCGAAGGTAAGTTTAAACAGATCCATACTAACTAACTTGTTCTG
ACATAATTTTCAGCTTGAATGGCGAATGGCGCTTTGCCTGGTTTCCGGCACCAGAAGCGGTGCCGGAAAG
CTGGCTGGAGTGCGATCTTCCTGAGGCCGATACTGTCGTCGTCCCCTCAAACTGGCAGATGCACGGTTAC
GATGCGCCCATCTACACCAACGTGACCTATCCCATTACGGTCAATCCGCCGTTTGTTCCCACGGAGAATC
CGACGGGTTGTTACTCGCTCACATTTAATGTTGATGAAAGCTGGCTACAGGAAGGCCAGACGCGAATTAT
TTTTGATGGCGTTAACTCGGCGTTTCATCTGTGGTGCAACGGGCGCTGGGTCGGTTACGGCCAGGTAAGT
TTAATTAAGTTGATACTAACTAACAAGATCTGATTAATTTTCAGGACAGTCGTTTGCCGTCTGATTTTGA
CCTGAGCGCATTTTTACGCGCCGGAGAAAACCGCCTCNCGGTGATGGTGCTGCCCTGGGAATGACGCCAG
TTATCTGGAANATCAGGATATGTGGCGGANGAACGGCATTTTTCCGNGACGTCNCCGNTGGCTGCCTAAA
CCGACTACNCAATCAGCGATTTCCATGTTGCCCCTCCCTTAAGGATGATTCCNCCNCNCTGTACGGAAGG
TGAATCCNGGTANTTTAACAGGATTTATAACTAAATGCTAAACTNGAATTTTCAAAGGGGGGNNGTGGGG
NNNCACCTNCGGNNAAAATTNNTTNTGGGAGGGGAANCAAGNTCCCGGGGNCCNCCCTTTNGGGGGAAAT
TTCNANAGNGGGGGTTTNCCAACNCCCNCTTTTGAAACCAAACCC
